Addgene plasmid #91834: pDD379
Purpose: (Empty Backbone) SapTrap destination vector for building combined sgRNA expression + repair template vectors, using the F+E sgRNA scaffold
Depositing lab: Bob Goldstein. Depositing organization: University of North Carolina at Chapel Hill. Publication: SapTrap assembly of repair templates for Cas9-triggered homologous recombination with a self-excising cassette. Dickinson D, Slabodnick M, Chen A, Goldstein B. MicroPubl Biol. 2018 May 1;2018:10.17912/W2KT0N. doi: 10.17912/W2KT0N. PubMed 32550377.
Backbone
  Vector backbone: pMLS256
  Backbone manufacturer: Erik Jorgensen lab (Addgene #73715)
  Vector type: Worm Expression, CRISPR
Growth in bacteria
  Bacterial resistance: Ampicillin, 100 μg/mL
  Growth temperature: 37°C
  Growth strain: DH5alpha
  Copy number: High Copy
Gene/Insert
  Gene/Insert name: None
Terms and licenses: Academic/Nonprofit Terms; Industry Terms: Not Available to Industry
Depositor comments: pMLS256 was modified by replacing the sgRNA scaffod with the "F+E" sgRNA and the sgRNA promoter with the one from pDD162.The sgRNA can be sequenced with primer ggtgtgaaataccgcacaga (same primer as used for pDD162).
How to cite: pDD379 was a gift from Bob Goldstein (Addgene plasmid # 91834 ; http://n2t.net/addgene:91834 ; RRID:Addgene_91834)
