[The description below was written by a language model from this plasmid's Addgene catalogue record and pLannotate feature annotations shown in this document.]
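Description:
pDD379 is an empty destination vector for SapTrap assembly, used to build single plasmids that combine an sgRNA expression unit with a homologous repair template for Cas9-triggered genome editing in C. elegans. It derives from the SapTrap backbone pMLS256, modified in two ways according to the depositor: the original sgRNA scaffold was replaced with the "F+E" scaffold variant, and the sgRNA promoter was swapped for the one used in pDD162. The feature table agrees with this. It shows a C. elegans U6 snRNA promoter (from the R07E5.16 gene) on the reverse strand. Downstream, in the same orientation, lies a partial match to the S. pyogenes tracrRNA, which corresponds to the modified guide scaffold. U6 is an RNA polymerase III promoter suited to producing short, uncapped guide RNAs in the worm.

The rest of the roughly 3.6 kb plasmid is a pBluescript-type cloning backbone. It carries a high-copy ColE1/pUC origin, an ampicillin resistance gene with its own promoter for selection in E. coli, and an f1 phage origin. It also has lac promoter/operator elements, with T3 and T7 promoters flanking remnants of the multiple cloning site and lacZα fragments. Short annotated fragments of RSF ori, bom and lacI are probably partial homology hits rather than functional parts.

No insert is present. The record does not annotate the SapI sites or their positions. In the SapTrap approach, type IIS SapI digestion lets the user add a target-specific guide sequence, homology arms and tag or selection modules in a single ordered ligation. The associated publication describes using this system to assemble repair templates containing a self-excising selection cassette.
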