Features (pLannotate 1.2.2; 18 found; start..end, strand, type, name):
     27..157     +  rep_origin     RSF ori (fragment): Plasmids containing the RSF 1030 origin of replication can be propagated in E. coli cells that contain additional plasmids with compatible origins.
    157..203     +  misc_feature   bom (fragment): basis of mobility region from pBR322
    209..275     -  CDS            lacZα (fragment): LacZα fragment of β-galactosidase; lacZ fragment
    293..360     -  misc_RNA       tracrRNA (fragment): trans-activating CRISPR RNA for the Streptococcus pyogenes CRISPR/Cas9 system
    433..782     -  promoter       CeU6 promoter: promoter for the C. elegans R07E5.16 U6 snRNA gene (Dickinson et al., 2013)
    783..873     +  CDS            lacI (fragment): lac repressor; lacI; The lac repressor binds to the lac operator to inhibit transcription in E. coli. This inhibition can be relieved by adding lactose or isopropyl-β-D-thiogalactopyranoside (IPTG).
    886..907     +  protein_bind   CAP binding site: CAP binding activates transcription in the presence of cAMP. E. coli catabolite activator protein
    922..952     +  promoter       lac promoter: promoter for the E. coli lac operon
    960..976     +  protein_bind   lac operator: The lac repressor binds to the lac operator to inhibit transcription in E. coli. This inhibition can be relieved by adding lactose or isopropyl-β-D-thiogalactopyranoside (IPTG). lac repressor encoded by lacI
   1021..1039    +  promoter       T3 promoter: promoter for bacteriophage T3 RNA polymerase
   1052..1073    +  misc_feature   MCS (fragment): pBluescript multiple cloning site
   1141..1185    +  misc_feature   MCS (fragment): pBluescript multiple cloning site
   1194..1212    -  promoter       T7 promoter: promoter for bacteriophage T7 RNA polymerase
   1220..1375    +  CDS            lacZα (fragment): LacZα fragment of β-galactosidase; lacZ fragment
   1380..1808    +  rep_origin     f1 ori (sequence partly withheld): f1 bacteriophage origin of replication; arrow indicates direction of (+) strand synthesis
   1861..1965    +  promoter       AmpR promoter: bla
   1966..2826    +  CDS            AmpR: β-lactamase; bla; confers resistance to ampicillin, carbenicillin, and related antibiotics
   2997..3585    +  rep_origin     ori: high-copy-number ColE1/pMB1/pBR322/pUC origin of replication
>Addgene plasmid #91834 | pDD379 | addgene full sequence | sequence record 178457 | Addgene NGS Result
TTACGGTTCCTGGCCTTTTGCTGGCCTTTTGCTCACATGTTCTTTCCTGCGTTATCCCCTGATTCTGTGG
ATAACCGTATTACCGCCTTTGAGTGAGCTGATACCGCTCGCCGCAGCCGAACGACCGAGCGCAGCGAGTC
AGTGAGCGAGGAAGCGGGTGTGAAATACCGCACAGATGCGTAAGGAGAAAATACCGCATCAGGCGCCATT
CGCCATTCAGGCTGCGCAACTGTTGGGAAGGGCGATCGGTGCGGGCCTCTTCGCTATTACGCCAGAAATT
TCACAAAAAAAAGCACCGACTCGGTGCCACTTTTTCAAGTTGATAACGGACTAGCCTTATTTAAACTTGC
TATGCTGTTTCCAGCATAGCTCTTAAACCGAAGAGCCCATGGATCCACTAGTCATATGGAATTCTGCAGG
CCTGCTCTTCGCAAGACATCTCGCAATAGGAGGTGTTTATATAGGGGCAACACAAGAGGCGGCAGACATC
TCGTGAGTTTGACAGAGTAGTATAAAGAGTGTGTGTGAGAGGGTGTAGGCATTTCATAACATATTTTTTG
TGGAATAATTTTGGAAAAAAGGTGTTTTTTTAATAATAGCTTTTATAAGAGTTTCTCAAAAATTGCATGC
TTTTTTTGAAAAGGTTGACAAATTATAGTAGTACTAAAGTTGCTATTTTCAGGTCTCAGCAGAAAATTCA
CAACTAAAAATAAAATTTGCAAAACAGAGTGTGCGCCTTTAAGGTGTACAGTTTTTTATTCCTTTATTGC
TAGTTTTTTTTGGCCCAATACGCAAACCGCCTCTCCCCGCGCGTTGGCCGATTCATTAATGCAGCTGGCA
CGACAGGTTTCCCGACTGGAAAGCGGGCAGTGAGCGCAACGCAATTAATGTGAGTTAGCTCACTCATTAG
GCACCCCAGGCTTTACACTTTATGCTTCCGGCTCGTATGTTGTGTGGAATTGTGAGCGGATAACAATTTC
ACACAGGAAACAGCTATGACCATGATTACGCCAAGCGCGCAATTAACCCTCACTAAAGGGAACAAAAGCT
GGAGCTCCACCGCGGTGGCGGCCAATTCGATTGGCGAAGAGCCCATGGATCCACTAGTCATATGGAATTC
TGCAGGCCTGCTCTTCGGTAATCAAGCTTATCGATACCGTCGACCTCGAGGGGGGGCCCGGTACCCAATT
CGCCCTATAGTGAGTCGTATTACGCGCGCTCACTGGCCGTCGTTTTACAACGTCGTGACTGGGAAAACCC
TGGCGTTACCCAACTTAATCGCCTTGCAGCACATCCCCCTTTCGCCAGCTGGCGTAATAGCGAAGAGGCC
CGCACCGATCGCCCTTCCCAACAGTTGCGCAGCCTGAATGGCGAATGGG
[124 nt withheld, positions 1380-1503]
C
[91 nt withheld, positions 1505-1595]
A
[49 nt withheld, positions 1597-1645]
CCTTTGACGTTGGAGTCCACGTTCTTT
[37 nt withheld, positions 1673-1709]
ACCCTATCTCGGTCTATTCTTTTGATTTATAAGGGATTTTGCCGATTTCGGCCTATTGGTTAAAAAATGA
GCTGATTTAACAAAAATTTAACGCGAATTTTAACAAAATATTAACGCTTACAATTTAGGTGGCACTTTTC
GGGGAAATGTGCGCGGAACCCCTATTTGTTTATTTTTCTAAATACATTCAAATATGTATCCGCTCATGAG
ACAATAACCCTGATAAATGCTTCAATAATATTGAAAAAGGAAGAGTATGAGTATTCAACATTTCCGTGTC
GCCCTTATTCCCTTTTTTGCGGCATTTTGCCTTCCTGTTTTTGCTCACCCAGAAACGCTGGTGAAAGTAA
AAGATGCTGAAGATCAGTTGGGTGCACGAGTGGGTTACATCGAACTGGATCTCAACAGCGGTAAGATCCT
TGAGAGTTTTCGCCCCGAAGAACGTTTTCCAATGATGAGCACTTTTAAAGTTCTGCTATGTGGCGCGGTA
TTATCCCGTATTGACGCCGGGCAAGAGCAACTCGGTCGCCGCATACACTATTCTCAGAATGACTTGGTTG
AGTACTCACCAGTCACAGAAAAGCATCTTACGGATGGCATGACAGTAAGAGAATTATGCAGTGCTGCCAT
AACCATGAGTGATAACACTGCGGCCAACTTACTTCTGACAACGATCGGAGGACCGAAGGAGCTAACCGCT
TTTTTGCACAACATGGGGGATCATGTAACTCGCCTTGATCGTTGGGAACCGGAGCTGAATGAAGCCATAC
CAAACGACGAGCGTGACACCACGATGCCTGTAGCAATGGCAACAACGTTGCGCAAACTATTAACTGGCGA
ACTACTTACTCTAGCTTCCCGGCAACAATTAATAGACTGGATGGAGGCGGATAAAGTTGCAGGACCACTT
CTGCGCTCGGCCCTTCCGGCTGGCTGGTTTATTGCTGATAAATCTGGAGCCGGTGAGCGTGGGTCTCGCG
GTATCATTGCAGCACTGGGGCCAGATGGTAAGCCCTCCCGTATCGTAGTTATCTACACGACGGGGAGTCA
GGCAACTATGGATGAACGAAATAGACAGATCGCTGAGATAGGTGCCTCACTGATTAAGCATTGGTAACTG
TCAGACCAAGTTTACTCATATATACTTTAGATTGATTTAAAACTTCATTTTTAATTTAAAAGGATCTAGG
TGAAGATCCTTTTTGATAATCTCATGACCAAAATCCCTTAACGTGAGTTTTCGTTCCACTGAGCGTCAGA
CCCCGTAGAAAAGATCAAAGGATCTTCTTGAGATCCTTTTTTTCTGCGCGTAATCTGCTGCTTGCAAACA
AAAAAACCACCGCTACCAGCGGTGGTTTGTTTGCCGGATCAAGAGCTACCAACTCTTTTTCCGAAGGTAA
CTGGCTTCAGCAGAGCGCAGATACCAAATACTGTTCTTCTAGTGTAGCCGTAGTTAGGCCACCACTTCAA
GAACTCTGTAGCACCGCCTACATACCTCGCTCTGCTAATCCTGTTACCAGTGGCTGCTGCCAGTGGCGAT
AAGTCGTGTCTTACCGGGTTGGACTCAAGACGATAGTTACCGGATAAGGCGCAGCGGTCGGGCTGAACGG
GGGGTTCGTGCACACAGCCCAGCTTGGAGCGAACGACCTACACCGAACTGAGATACCTACAGCGTGAGCT
ATGAGAAAGCGCCACGCTTCCCGAAGGGAGAAAGGCGGACAGGTATCCGGTAAGCGGCAGGGTCGGAACA
GGAGAGCGCACGAGGGAGCTTCCAGGGGGAAACGCCTGGTATCTTTATAGTCCTGTCGGGTTTCGCCACC
TCTGACTTGAGCGTCGATTTTTGTGATGCTCGTCAGGGGGGCGGAGCCTATGGAAAAACGCCAGCAACGC
GGCCTTT
